>Addgene plasmid #196147 | pEPYCeGM0022 | addgene full sequence | sequence record 386890 | Addgene NGS Result
TTCTTTCCTGCGTTATCCCCTGATTCTGTGGATAACCGTATTACCGCTAGCCAGGAAGAGTTTGTAGAAA
CGCAAAAAGGCCATCCGTCAGGATGGCCTTCTGCTTAGTTTGATGCCTGGCAGTTTATGGCGGGCGTCCT
GCCCGCCACCCTCCGGGCCGTTGCTTCACAACGTTCAAATCCGCTCCCGGCGGATTTGTCCTACTCAGGA
GAGCGTTCACCGACAAACAACAGATAAAACGAAAGGCCCAGTCTTCCGACTGAGCCTTTCGTTTTATTTG
ATGCCTGGCAGTTCCCTACTCTCGCGTTAACGCTAGCATGGATCTCGGGCCCCAAATAATGATTTTATTT
TGACTGATAGTGACCTGTTCGTTGCAACAAATTGATGAGCAATGCTTTTTTATAATGCCAACTTTGTACA
AAAAAGCAGGCTTCATGGCGAGTGTTGAAGGTGATGATGATTTCGGAAGTTCTTCGTCAAGGTCTTATCA
AGATCAACTATACACAGAGCTATGGAAAGTTTGTGCAGGTCCATTAGTGGAAGTTCCTCGTGCTCAAGAG
AGAGTTTTCTACTTCCCTCAGGGTCACATGGAACAACTTGTGGCGTCAACTAATCAAGGAATCAATTCAG
AAGAAATACCTGTTTTTGATCTTCCTCCAAAGATACTTTGTCGAGTTCTTGATGTCACTTTAAAGGCGGA
GCATGAAACAGATGAGGTTTACGCTCAGATCACATTACAACCAGAGGAAGATCAAAGTGAACCAACAAGT
CTTGATCCACCTATTGTTGGACCAACTAAGCAAGAGTTTCATTCGTTTGTTAAGATTTTAACGGCTTCAG
ATACAAGCACTCATGGTGGATTCTCTGTTCTTCGTAAACACGCCACTGAATGCTTGCCTTCTTTGGATAT
GACACAAGCTACTCCTACTCAAGAACTTGTGACTAGAGATCTTCATGGCTTTGAATGGAGGTTTAAGCAT
ATATTCAGAGGACAACCACGGAGGCATTTGCTTACTACGGGTTGGAGTACATTTGTATCCTCGAAAAGAC
TTGTAGCTGGAGATGCTTTTGTGTTCTTGAGGGGTGAGAATGGGGATTTACGGGTTGGAGTGAGACGATT
AGCTCGGCATCAAAGCACAATGCCTACTTCGGTTATTTCAAGTCAGAGCATGCATTTGGGAGTTCTTGCT
ACAGCTTCTCATGCTGTGCGTACAACAACAATCTTTGTTGTCTTTTACAAGCCTAGGATAAGCCAATTCA
TAGTTGGGGTGAACAAGTATATGGAAGCTATAAAGCATGGATTTTCTCTCGGTACCCGATTCAGAATGAG
GTTTGAAGGAGAAGAGTCTCCTGAGAGAATATTTACTGGTACGATTGTGGGAAGTGGAGATCTATCTTCA
CAATGGCCAGCTTCTAAATGGAGGTCATTGCAGGTACAATGGGATGAGCCAACAACAGTTCAAAGACCAG
ATAAAGTCTCACCATGGGAGATAGAGCCTTTCTTGGCAACTTCCCCAATTTCAACTCCTGCTCAACAACC
ACAATCGAAATGCAAGCGGTCAAGACCCATCGAGCCATCAGTTAAAACACCAGCCCCACCTAGTTTCTTG
TACAGCCTCCCTCAGAGCCAAGATTCCATTAATGCATCCCTTAAACTGTTTCAAGATCCATCACTTGAGA
GAATTTCAGGTGGATACTCCTCAAACAACAGCTTCAAACCCGAGACTCCTCCTCCTCCAACGAATTGTAG
CTATAGGTTGTTTGGATTTGATCTCACAAGCAATTCTCCTGCTCCAATCCCTCAAGACAAGCAACCGATG
GATACTTGTGGAGCTGCCAAGTGTCAAGAACCCATCACTCCAACCTCAATGAGTGAGCAGAAGAAGCAAC
AAACATCAAGAAGTCGAACTAAAGTGCAAATGCAAGGCATTGCGGTTGGTCGTGCGGTTGATTTAACACT
GTTGAAATCTTACGATGAACTGATTGATGAGCTTGAGGAGATGTTTGAGATTCAAGGACAGCTTCTTGCC
CGAGACAAATGGATCGTTGTCTTCACTGATGATGAAGGAGATATGATGCTTGCTGGTGATGATCCGTGGA
ATGAGTTTTGCAAGATGGCAAAGAAGATATTTATATATTCGAGCGATGAGGTTAAGAAAATGACAACGAA
ACTGAAGATTTCTTCGTCGTTAGAGAATGAGGAATATGGTAATGAATCATTCGAAAATCGTAGTAGGGGG
GGTTCGGTGAGCGGCTGGCGGCTGTTCAAGAAGATTAGCTGAAACCCAGCTTTCTTGTACAAAGTTGGCA
TTATAAGAAAGCATTGCTTATCAATTTGTTGCAACGAACAGGTCACTATCAGTCAAAATAAAATCATTAT
TTGCCATCCAGCTGCAGCTCTGGCCCGTGTCTCAAAATCTCTGATGTTACATTGCACAAGATAAAAATAT
ATCATCATGAACAATAAAACTGTCTGCTTACATAAACAGTAATACAAGGGGTGTTATGAGCCATATTCAA
CGGGAAACGTCGAGGCCGCGATTAAATTCCAACATGGATGCTGATTTATATGGGTATAAATGGGCTCGCG
ATAATGTCGGGCAATCAGGTGCGACAATCTATCGCTTGTATGGGAAGCCCGATGCGCCAGAGTTGTTTCT
GAAACATGGCAAAGGTAGCGTTGCCAATGATGTTACAGATGAGATGGTCAGACTAAACTGGCTGACGGAA
TTTATGCCTCTTCCGACCATCAAGCATTTTATCCGTACTCCTGATGATGCATGGTTACTCACCACTGCGA
TCCCCGGAAAAACAGCATTCCAGGTATTAGAAGAATATCCTGATTCAGGTGAAAATATTGTTGATGCGCT
GGCAGTGTTCCTGCGCCGGTTGCATTCGATTCCTGTTTGTAATTGTCCTTTTAACAGCGATCGCGTATTT
CGTCTCGCTCAGGCGCAATCACGAATGAATAACGGTTTGGTTGATGCGAGTGATTTTGATGACGAGCGTA
ATGGCTGGCCTGTTGAACAAGTCTGGAAAGAAATGCATAAACTTTTGCCATTCTCACCGGATTCAGTCGT
CACTCATGGTGATTTCTCACTTGATAACCTTATTTTTGACGAGGGGAAATTAGGCCGGGAAGCCGATCTC
GGCTTGAACGAATTGTTAGGTGGCGGTACTTGGGTCGATATCAAAGTGCATCACTTCTTCCCGTATGCCC
AACTTTGTATAGAGAGCCACTGCGGGATCGTCACCGTAATCTGCTTGCACGTAGATCACATAAGCACCAA
GCGCGTTGGCCTCATGCTTGAGGAGATTGATGAGCGCGGTGGCAATGCCCTGCCTCCGGTGCTCGCCGGA
GACTGCGAGATCATAGATATAGATCTCACTACGCGGCTGCTCAAACTTGGGCAGAACGTAAGCCGCGAGA
GCGCCAACAACCGCTTCTTGGTCGAAGGCAGCAAGCGCGATGAATGTCTTACTACGGAGCAAGTTCCCGA
GGTAATCGGAGTCCGGCTGATGTTGGGAGTAGGTGGCTACGTCTCCGAACTCACGACCGAAAAGATCAAG
AGCAGCCCGCATGGATTTGACTTGGTCAGGGCCGAGCCTACATGTGCGAATGATGCCCATACTTGAGCCA
CCTAACTTTGTTTTAGGGCGACTGCCCTGCTGCGTAACATCGTTGCTGCTGCGTAACATCGTTGCTGCTC
CATAACATCAAACATCGACCCACGGCGTAACGCGCTTGCTGCTTGGATGCCCGAGGCATAGACTGTACAA
AAAAACAGTCATAACAAGCCATGAAAACCGCCACTGCGCCGTTACCACCGCTGCGTTCGGTCAAGGTTCT
GGACCAGTTGCGTGAGCGCATACGCTACTTGCATTACAGTTTACGAACCGAACAGGCTTATGTCAACTGG
GTTCGTGCCTTCATCCGTTTCCACGGTGTGCGTCACCCGGCAACCTTGGGCAGCAGCGAAGTCGAGGCAT
TTCTGTCCTGGCTGGCGAACGAGCGCAAGGTTTCGGTCTCCACGCATCGTCAGGCATTGGCGGCCTTGCT
GTTCTTCTACGGCAAGGTGCTGTGCACGGATCTGCCCTGGCTTCAGGAGATCGGAAGACCTCGGCCGTCG
CGGCGCTTGCCGGTGGTGCTGACCCCGGATGAAGTGGTTCGCATCCTCGGTTTTCTGGAAGGCGAGCATC
GTTTGTTCGCCCAGGACTCTAGCTATAGTTCTAGTGGTTGGCTACTAATAGGTTGTATTGATGTTGGACG
AGTCGGAATCGCAGACCGATACCAGGATCTTGCCATCCTATGGAACTGCCTCGGTGAGTTTTCTCCTTCA
TTACAGAAACGGCTTTTTCAAAAATATGGTATTGATAATCCTGATATGAATAAATTGCAGTTTCATTTGA
TGCTCGATGAGTTTTTCTAATCAGAATTGGTTAATTGGTTGTAACACTGGCAGAGCATTACGCTGACTTG
ACGGGACGGCGCAAGCTCATGACCAAAATCCCTTAACGTGAGTTTTCGTTCCACTGAGCGTCAGACCCCG
TAGAAAAGATCAAAGGATCTTCTTGAGATCCTTTTTTTCTGCGCGTAATCTGCTGCTTGCAAACAAAAAA
ACCACCGCTACCAGCGGTGGTTTGTTTGCCGGATCAAGAGCTACCAACTCTTTTTCCGAAGGTAACTGGC
TTCAGCAGAGCGCAGATACCAAATACTGTTCTTCTAGTGTAGCCGTAGTTAGGCCACCACTTCAAGAACT
CTGTAGCACCGCCTACATACCTCGCTCTGCTAATCCTGTTACCAGTGGCTGCTGCCAGTGGCGATAAGTC
GTGTCTTACCGGGTTGGACTCAAGACGATAGTTACCGGATAAGGCGCAGCGGTCGGGCTGAACGGGGGGT
TCGTGCACACAGCCCAGCTTGGAGCGAACGACCTACACCGAACTGAGATACCTACAGCGTGAGCTATGAG
AAAGCGCCACGCTTCCCGAAGGGAGAAAGGCGGACAGGTATCCGGTAAGCGGCAGGGTCGGAACAGGAGA
GCGCACGAGGGAGCTTCCAGGGGGAAACGCCTGGTATCTTTATAGTCCTGTCGGGTTTCGCCACCTCTGA
CTTGAGCGTCGATTTTTGTGATGCTCGTCAGGGGGGCGGAGCCTATGGAAAAACGCCAGCAACGCGGCCT
TTTTACGGTTCCTGGCCTTTTGCTGGCCTTTTGCTCACATG
Features (pLannotate 1.2.2; 12 found; start..end, strand, type, name):
      1..48      +  rep_origin     RSF ori (fragment): Plasmids containing the RSF 1030 origin of replication can be propagated in E. coli cells that contain additional plasmids with compatible origins.
     75..102     -  terminator     rrnB T2 terminator: transcription terminator T2 from the E. coli rrnB gene
    234..277     +  terminator     rrnB T1 terminator: Escherichia coli rrnB; transcription terminator T1 from the E. coli rrnB gene
    333..432     +  protein_bind   attL1: mutant version of attL; recombination site for the Gateway® LR reaction LR Clonase™
    435..2240    +  CDS            ARF18: ARFR_ARATH - Experimental evidence at protein level: Swiss-Prot protein existence level 1. Auxin response factors (ARFs) are transcriptional factors that bind specifically to the DNA sequence 5'-TGTCTC-3' found in the auxin-responsive promoter elements (AuxREs). Could act as transcriptional activator or repressor. Formation of heterodimers with Aux/IAA proteins may alter their ability to modulate early auxin response genes expression. From Arabidopsis thaliana (Mouse-ear cress).
   2284..2383    -  protein_bind   attL2: mutant version of attL; recombination site for the Gateway® LR reaction LR Clonase™
   2506..3132    +  CDS            KanR (fragment): aminoglycoside phosphotransferase; aph(3')-Ia; confers resistance to kanamycin in bacteria or G418 (Geneticin®) in eukaryotes
   3166..3699    -  CDS            GmR: gentamycin acetyltransferase; aacC1; confers resistance to gentamycin
   3888..3916    -  promoter       Pc promoter: intI1 (promoter lies within the coding sequence); class 1 integron promoter
   3894..4241    -  CDS            YPR2_ECOLX (fragment): Protein predicted: Swiss-Prot protein existence level 4. From Escherichia coli.
   4246..4430    +  CDS            KanR (fragment): aminoglycoside phosphotransferase; aph(3')-Ia; confers resistance to kanamycin in bacteria or G418 (Geneticin®) in eukaryotes
   4573..5161    +  rep_origin     ori: high-copy-number ColE1/pMB1/pBR322/pUC origin of replication
