[The description below was written by a language model from this plasmid's Addgene catalogue record and pLannotate feature annotations shown in this document.]
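Description:
pEPYCeGM0022 is a Gateway entry clone built on the pDONR207 backbone and carrying the Arabidopsis thaliana auxin response factor ARF18 coding sequence with a C-terminal HiBiT tag. It is a 5.2 kb bacterial plasmid maintained at high copy in E. coli through a ColE1/pUC-type origin. Selection is with gentamicin, conferred by the aacC1 gentamicin acetyltransferase gene driven by the class 1 integron Pc promoter. The automated annotation also flags two kanamycin-resistance gene fragments flanking the gentamicin cassette and a very short RSF origin fragment. These are partial matches and appear to be backbone remnants rather than functional elements, consistent with gentamicin being the only listed resistance.

The ARF18 open reading frame sits between attL1 and attL2, the recombination sites used in the Gateway LR reaction, so the insert can be transferred directionally into any attR-containing destination vector. The rrnB T1 and T2 terminators lie upstream of attL1 and insulate the insert from read-through transcription from the backbone. No promoter for expressing ARF18 is annotated, as expected for an entry clone, since expression elements are supplied by the destination vector. The HiBiT tag is not annotated separately in the feature table, although a short unannotated stretch between the end of the ARF18 match and attL2 is consistent with its stated C-terminal position. HiBiT is a small peptide that complements the LgBiT fragment to reconstitute an active NanoLuc luciferase, allowing sensitive luminescent detection of the tagged protein. According to the associated publication, the construct belongs to a split-luciferase method for assessing transcription factor–DNA interactions when tuning plant promoters. ARF18 is a transcription factor that binds auxin-responsive promoter elements.
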