Addgene plasmid #196147: pEPYCeGM0022
Purpose: Gateway entry vector with Arabidopsis ARF18 CDS and c-terminal HiBiT tag
Depositing lab: Nicola Patron. Depositing organization: Earlham Institute. Publication: Tuning Plant Promoters Using a Simple Split Luciferase Method to Assess Transcription Factor-DNA Interactions. Cai YM, Witham S, Patron NJ. ACS Synth Biol. 2023 Nov 17;12(11):3482-3486. doi: 10.1021/acssynbio.3c00094. Epub 2023 Oct 19. PubMed 37856867.
Backbone
  Vector backbone: pDONR207
  Vector type: Gateway entry vector
Growth in bacteria
  Bacterial resistance: Gentamicin, 10 μg/mL
  Growth temperature: 37°C
  Growth strain: DH5alpha
  Copy number: High Copy
Gene/Insert
  Gene/Insert name: AtARF18_HiBit
  Species: A. thaliana (mustard weed)
  Cloning method: Gateway Cloning
Terms and licenses: Academic/Nonprofit Terms; Industry Terms: Not Available to Industry
Depositor comments: Please visit https://doi.org/10.1101/2023.02.13.528283 for bioRxiv preprint.
How to cite: pEPYCeGM0022 was a gift from Nicola Patron (Addgene plasmid # 196147 ; http://n2t.net/addgene:196147 ; RRID:Addgene_196147)
